>Addgene plasmid #215676 | pMS62 | addgene full sequence | sequence record 426564 | Addgene NGS Result
CTGTCAGACCAAGTTTACTCATATATACTTTAGATTGATTTAAAACTTCATTTTTAATTTAAAAGGATCT
AGGTGAAGATCCTTTTTGATAATCTCATGACCAAAATCCCTTAACGTGAGTTTTCGTTCCACTGAGCGTC
AGACCCCGTAGAAAAGATCAAAGGATCTTCTTGAGATCCTTTTTTTCTGCGCGTAATCTGCTGCTTGCAA
ACAAAAAAACCACCGCTACCAGCGGTGGTTTGTTTGCCGGATCAAGAGCTACCAACTCTTTTTCCGAAGG
TAACTGGCTTCAGCAGAGCGCAGATACCAAATACTGTTCTTCTAGTGTAGCCGTAGTTAGGCCACCACTT
CAAGAACTCTGTAGCACCGCCTACATACCTCGCTCTGCTAATCCTGTTACCAGTGGCTGCTGCCAGTGGC
GATAAGTCGTGTCTTACCGGGTTGGACTCAAGACGATAGTTACCGGATAAGGCGCAGCGGTCGGGCTGAA
CGGGGGGTTCGTGCACACAGCCCAGCTTGGAGCGAACGACCTACACCGAACTGAGATACCTACAGCGTGA
GCTATGAGAAAGCGCCACGCTTCCCGAAGGGAGAAAGGCGGACAGGTATCCGGTAAGCGGCAGGGTCGGA
ACAGGAGAGCGCACGAGGGAGCTTCCAGGGGGAAACGCCTGGTATCTTTATAGTCCTGTCGGGTTTCGCC
ACCTCTGACTTGAGCGTCGATTTTTGTGATGCTCGTCAGGGGGGCGGAGCCTATGGAAAAACGCCAGCAA
CGCGGCCTTTTTACGGTTCCTGGTCTTTTGCTGGCCTTTTGCTCACATGTTCTTTCCTGCGTTATCCCCT
GATTCTGTGGATAACCGTATTACCGCCTTTGAGTGAGCTGATACCAGCGGATAACAATTTCACACAGGAA
ACAGCTATGACCATGATTACGCCAAGCTATCAACTTTGTATAGAAAAGTTGGCACCTTTGGTCTTTTATT
GTCAACTTCCATTGGTTCTTCCATTGTTTCTGTTAAATTAATGAATTTTTCATAAAATAAAGACATTATA
CAATATAAAAATGAAGAATTTATTGAAAATAAACTGCCAGAGAGAAAAAGTATGCAACACTCCCGCCGAG
AGTGTTTGAAATGGTGTACGGTACATTTTCGTGCTAGGAGTTAGATGTGCAGGCAGCAACGAGAGGGGGA
GAGATTTTTTTGGGCCTTGTGAAATTAACGTGAGTTTTCTGGTCATCTGACTAATCATGTTGGTTTTTTG
TTGGTTTATTTTGTTTTTATCTTTGTTTTTATCCAGATTAGGAAATTTAAATTTTATGAATTTATAATGA
GGTCAAACATTCAGTCCCAGCGTTTTTCCTGTTCTCACTGTTTAGTCGAATTTTTATTTTAGGCTTTCAA
CAAATGTTCTAACTGTCTTATTTGTGACCTCACTTTTTATATTTTTTTAATTTTTAAAAATATTAGAAGT
TTCTAGGATAATTTTTTCGACTTTTATTCTCTCTACCGTCCGCACTCTTCTTACTTTTAAATTAAATTGT
TTTTTTTTCAGTTGGGAAACACTTTGCTCTAGAAAAAATGGACAAAAAATACAGCATCGGCCTTGACATC
GGAACGAACTCCGTCGGATGGGCCGTCATCACCGACGAGTACAAGGTCCCATCCAAGAAGTTCAAGGTCC
TCGGAAACACCGACCGTCACTCCATCAAGAAGAACCTCATCGGAGCCCTCCTCTTCGACTCCGGAGAGAC
CGCCGAGGCCACCCGTCTCAAGCGTACCGCCCGTCGTCGTTACACCCGTCGTAAGAACCGTATCTGCTAC
CTCCAAGAGATCTTCTCCAACGAGATGGCCAAGGTCGACGACTCCTTCTTCCACCGTCTCGAGGAGTCCT
TCCTCGTCGAGGAGGACAAGAAGCACGAGCGTCACCCAATCTTCGGAAACATCGTCGACGAGGTCGCCTA
CCACGAGAAGTACCCAACCATCTACCACCTCCGTAAGAAGCTCGTCGACTCCACCGACAAGGCCGACCTC
CGTCTCATCTACCTCGCCCTCGCCCACATGATCAAGTTCCGTGGACACTTCCTCATCGAGGGAGACCTCA
ACCCAGACAACTCCGACGTCGACAAGCTCTTCATCCAACTCGTCCAAACCTACAACCAACTCTTCGAGGA
GAACCCAATCAACGCCTCCGGAGTCGACGCCAAGGCCATCCTCTCCGCCCGTCTCTCCAAGTCCCGTCGT
CTCGAGAACCTCATCGCCCAACTCCCAGGAGAGAAGAAGAACGGACTCTTCGGAAACCTCATCGCCCTCT
CCCTCGGACTCACCCCAAACTTCAAGTCCAACTTCGACCTCGCCGAGGACGCCAAGCTCCAACTCTCCAA
GGACACCTACGACGACGACCTCGACAACCTCCTCGCCCAAATCGGAGACCAATACGCCGACCTCTTCCTC
GCCGCCAAGAACCTCTCCGACGCCATCCTCCTCTCCGACATCCTCCGTGTCAACACCGAGATCACCAAGG
CCCCACTCTCCGCCTCCATGATCAAGCGTTACGACGAGCACCACCAAGACCTCACCCTCCTCAAGGCCCT
CGTCCGTCAACAACTCCCAGAGAAGTACAAGGTAAGTTTAAACATATATATACTAACTAACCCTGATTAT
TTAAATTTTCAGGAGATCTTCTTCGACCAATCCAAGAACGGATACGCCGGATACATCGACGGAGGAGCCT
CCCAAGAGGAGTTCTACAAGTTCATCAAGCCAATCCTCGAGAAGATGGACGGAACCGAGGAGCTCCTCGT
CAAGCTCAACCGTGAGGACCTCCTCCGTAAGCAACGTACCTTCGACAACGGATCCATCCCACACCAAATC
CACCTCGGAGAGCTCCACGCCATCCTCCGTCGTCAAGAGGACTTCTACCCATTCCTCAAGGACAACCGTG
AGAAGATCGAGAAGATCCTCACCTTCCGTATCCCATACTACGTCGGACCACTCGCCCGTGGAAACTCCCG
TTTCGCCTGGATGACCCGTAAGTCCGAGGAGACCATCACCCCATGGAACTTCGAGGAGGTCGTCGACAAG
GGAGCCTCCGCCCAATCCTTCATCGAGCGTATGACCAACTTCGACAAGAACCTCCCAAACGAGAAGGTCC
TCCCAAAGCACTCCCTCCTCTACGAGTACTTCACCGTCTACAACGAGCTCACCAAGGTCAAGTACGTCAC
CGAGGGAATGCGTAAGCCAGCCTTCCTCTCCGGAGAGCAAAAGAAGGCCATCGTCGACCTCCTCTTCAAG
ACCAACCGTAAGGTCACCGTCAAGCAACTCAAGGAGGACTACTTCAAGAAGATCGAGTGCTTCGACTCCG
TCGAGATCTCCGGAGTCGAGGACCGTTTCAACGCCTCCCTCGGAACCTACCACGACCTCCTCAAGATCAT
CAAGGACAAGGACTTCCTCGACAACGAGGAGAACGAGGACATCCTCGAGGACATCGTCCTCACCCTCACC
CTCTTCGAGGACCGTGAGATGATCGAGGAGCGTCTCAAGACCTACGCCCACCTCTTCGACGACAAGGTCA
TGAAGCAGCTTAAGCGTCGTCGTTACACCGGATGGGGACGTCTCTCCCGTAAGCTCATCAACGGAATCCG
TGACAAGCAATCCGGAAAGACCATCCTCGACTTCCTCAAGTCCGACGGATTCGCCAACCGTAACTTCATG
CAACTCATCCACGACGACTCCCTCACCTTCAAGGTAAGTTTAAACAGTTCGGTACTAACTAACCATACAT
ATTTAAATTTTCAGGAGGACATCCAAAAGGCCCAAGTCTCCGGACAAGGAGACTCCCTCCACGAGCACAT
CGCCAACCTCGCCGGATCCCCAGCCATCAAGAAGGGAATCCTCCAAACCGTCAAGGTCGTCGACGAGCTC
GTCAAGGTCATGGGACGTCACAAGCCAGAGAACATCGTCATCGAGATGGCCCGTGAGAACCAAACCACCC
AAAAGGGACAAAAGAACTCCCGTGAGCGTATGAAGCGTATCGAGGAGGGAATCAAGGAGCTCGGATCCCA
AATCCTCAAGGAGCACCCAGTCGAGAACACCCAACTCCAAAACGAGAAGCTCTACCTCTACTACCTCCAA
AACGGACGTGACATGTACGTCGACCAAGAGCTCGACATCAACCGTCTCTCCGACTACGACGTCGACCACA
TCGTCCCACAATCCTTCCTCAAGGACGACTCCATCGACAACAAGGTCCTCACCCGTTCCGACAAGAACCG
TGGAAAGTCCGACAACGTCCCATCCGAGGAGGTCGTCAAGAAGATGAAGAACTACTGGCGTCAACTCCTC
AACGCCAAGCTCATCACCCAACGTAAGTTCGACAACCTCACCAAGGCTGAGCGTGGAGGACTCTCCGAGC
TCGACAAGGCCGGATTCATCAAGCGTCAACTCGTCGAGACCCGTCAAATCACCAAGCACGTCGCCCAAAT
CCTCGACTCCCGTATGAACACCAAGTACGACGAGAACGACAAGCTCATCCGTGAGGTCAAGGTCATCACC
CTCAAGTCCAAGCTCGTCTCCGACTTCCGTAAGGACTTCCAATTCTACAAGGTCCGTGAGATCAACAACT
ACCACCACGCCCACGACGCCTACCTCAACGCCGTAGTAGGAACCGCCCTCATCAAGAAGTACCCAAAGCT
CGAGTCCGAGTTCGTCTACGGAGACTACAAGGTCTACGACGTCCGTAAGATGATCGCCAAGTCCGAGCAA
GAGATCGGAAAGGCCACCGCCAAGTACTTCTTCTACTCCAACATCATGAACTTCTTCAAGGTAAGTTTAA
ACATGATTTTACTAACTAACTAATCTGATTTAAATTTTCAGACCGAGATCACCCTCGCCAACGGAGAGAT
CCGTAAGCGTCCACTCATCGAGACCAACGGAGAGACCGGAGAGATCGTCTGGGACAAGGGACGTGACTTC
GCCACAGTCCGTAAGGTCCTCTCCATGCCACAAGTCAACATCGTCAAGAAGACCGAGGTCCAAACCGGAG
GATTCTCCAAGGAGTCCATCCTCCCAAAGCGTAACTCCGACAAGCTCATCGCCCGTAAGAAGGACTGGGA
CCCAAAGAAGTACGGAGGATTCGACTCCCCAACCGTCGCCTACTCCGTCCTCGTCGTCGCCAAGGTCGAG
AAGGGAAAGTCCAAGAAGCTCAAGTCCGTCAAGGAGCTCCTCGGAATCACCATCATGGAGCGTTCCTCCT
TCGAGAAGAACCCAATCGACTTCCTCGAGGCCAAGGGATACAAGGAGGTCAAGAAGGACCTCATCATCAA
GCTCCCAAAGTACTCCCTCTTCGAGCTCGAGAACGGACGTAAGCGTATGCTCGCCTCCGCCGGAGAGCTC
CAAAAGGGAAACGAGCTCGCCCTCCCATCCAAGTACGTCAACTTCCTCTACCTCGCCTCCCACTACGAGA
AGCTCAAGGGATCCCCAGAGGACAACGAGCAAAAGCAACTCTTCGTCGAGCAACACAAGCACTACCTCGA
CGAGATCATCGAGCAAATCTCCGAGTTCTCCAAGCGTGTCATCCTCGCCGACGCCAACCTCGACAAGGTC
CTCTCCGCCTACAACAAGCACCGTGACAAGCCAATCCGTGAGCAAGCCGAGAACATCATCCACCTCTTCA
CCCTCACCAACCTCGGAGCCCCAGCCGCCTTCAAGTACTTCGACACCACCATCGACCGTAAGCGTTACAC
CTCCACCAAGGAGGTCCTCGACGCCACCCTCATCCACCAATCCATCACCGGACTCTACGAGACCCGTATC
GACCTCTCCCAACTCGGAGGAGACGGAGGATCCGGACCACCAAAGAAGAAGCGTAAGGTCTACCCATACG
ACGTCCCAGACTACGCCTAAACTAGTGATAAATGCAAAATCCTTTCAAGCATTCCCTTCTTCTCTATCAC
TCTTCTTTCTTTTTGTCAAAAAATTCTCTCGCTAATTTATTTGCTTTTTTAATGTTATTATTTTATGACT
TTTTATAGTCACTGAAAAGTTTGCATCTGAGTGAAGTGAATGCTATCAAAATGTGATTCTGTCTGATGTA
CTTTCACAATCTCTCTTCAATTCCATTTTGAAGTGCTTTAAACCCGAAAGGTTGAGAAAAATGCGAGCGC
TCAAATATTTGTATTGTGTTCGTTGAGTGACCCAACAAAAAGAGGAAACTTTATTGTGCCGCCAAGAAAA
AAGTCTCACAACTTTATTATACATAGTTGATAATTCACTGGCCGTCGTTTTACAACGTCGTGACTGGGAA
AACCAAAAAAAACTAGCAATAAAGGAATAAAAAACTGTACACCTTAAAGGCGCACACTCTGTTTTGCAAA
TTTTATTTTTAGTTGTGAATTTTCTGCTGAGACCTGAAAATAGCAACTTTAGTACTACTATAATTTGTCA
ACCTTTTCAAAAAAAGCATGCAATTTTTGAGAAACTCTTATAAAAGCTATTATTAAAAAAACACCTTTTT
TCCAAAATTATTCCACAAAAAATATGTTATGAAATGCCTACACCCTCTCACACACACTCTTTATACTACT
CTGTCAAACTCACGAGATGTCTGCCGCCTCTTGTGTTGCCCCTATATAAACACCTCCTATTGCGAGATGT
CTTGTCGTTCTTCCGTTCTCGGGGTTTTAGAGCTAGAAATAGCAAGTTAAAATAAGGCTAGTCCGTTATC
AACTTGAAAAAGTGGCACCGAGTCGGTGCTTTTTGTGAAATTTCTGGCGTAATAGCGAAGAGGCCCGCAC
CGATCGCCCTTCCCAACAGTTGCGCAGCCTGAATGGCGAATGGCGCCTGATGCGGTATTTTCTCCTTACG
CATCTGTGCGGTATTTCACACCGCATATGGTGCACTCTCAGTGCAATCTGCTCTGATGCCGCATAGTTAA
GCCAGCCCCGACACCCGCCAACACCCGCTGACGCGCCCTGACGGGCTTGTCTGCTCCCGGCATCCGCTTA
CAGACAAGCTGTGACCGTCTCCGGGAGCTGCATGTGTCAGAGGTTTTCACCGTCATCACCGAAACGCGCG
AGACGAAAGGGCCTCGTGATACGCCTATTTTTATAGGTTAATGTCATGATAATAATGGTTTCTTAGACGT
CAGGTGGCACTTTTCGGGGAAATGTGCGCGGAACCCCTATTTGTTTATTTTTCTAAATACATTCAAATAT
GTATCCGCTCATGAGACAATAACCCTGATAAATGCTTCAATAATATTGAAAAAGGAAGAGTATGAGTATT
CAACATTTCCGTGTCGCCCTTATTCCCTTTTTTGCGGCATTTTGCCTTCCTGTTTTTGCTCACCCAGAAA
CGCTGGTGAAAGTAAAAGATGCTGAAGATCAGTTGGGTGCACGAGTGGGTTACATCGAACTGGATCTCAA
CAGCGGTAAGATCCTTGAGAGTTTTCGCCCCGAAGAACGTTTTCCAATGATGAGCACTTTTAAAGTTCTG
CTATGTGGCGCGGTATTATCCCGTATTGACGCCGGGCAAGAGCAACTCGGTCGCCGCATACACTATTCTC
AGAATGACTTGGTTGAGTACTCACCAGTCACAGAAAAGCATCTTACGGATGGCATGACAGTAAGAGAATT
ATGCAGTGCTGCCATAACCATGAGTGATAACACTGCGGCCAACTTACTTCTGACAACGATCGGAGGACCG
AAGGAGCTAACCGCTTTTTTGCACAACATGGGGGATCATGTAACTCGCCTTGATCGTTGGGAACCGGAGC
TGAATGAAGCCATACCAAACGACGAGCGTGACACCACGATGCCTGTAGCAATGGCAACAACGTTGCGCAA
ACTATTAACTGGCGAACTACTTACTCTAGCTTCCCGGCAACAATTAATAGACTGGATGGAGGCGGATAAA
GTTGCAGGACCACTTCTGCGCTCGGCCCTTCCGGCTGGCTGGTTTATTGCTGATAAATCTGGAGCCGGTG
AGCGTGGGTCTCGCGGTATCATTGCAGCACTGGGGTCAGATGGTAAGCCCTCCCGTATCGTAGTTATCTA
CACGACGGGGAGTCAGGCAACTATGGATGAACGAAATAGACAGATCGCTGAGATAGGTGCCTCACTGATT
AAGCATTGGTAA
Features (pLannotate 1.2.2; 14 found; start..end, strand, type, name):
    171..759     +  rep_origin     ori: high-copy-number ColE1/pMB1/pBR322/pUC origin of replication
    941..961     +  protein_bind   attB4: mutant version of attB; core recombination site for the Gateway® BP reaction BP Clonase™
    962..1561    +  promoter       eft-3 promoter: eft-3; promoter for the C. elegans elongation factor 1α gene (Mitrovich and Anderson, 2000)
   1578..5834    +  CDS            Cas9: S. pyogenes Cas9, codon optimized for C. elegans with synthetic introns
   5912..6235    +  terminator     tbb-2 terminator: tbb-2; transcription terminator for the C. elegans tubulin beta-2 gene
   6239..6259    -  protein_bind   attB3: mutant version of attB; core recombination site for the Gateway® BP reaction BP Clonase™
   6263..6304    +  CDS            lacZα (fragment): LacZα fragment of β-galactosidase; lacZ fragment
   6304..6653    +  promoter       CeU6 promoter: promoter for the C. elegans R07E5.16 U6 snRNA gene (Dickinson et al., 2013)
   6674..6749    +  misc_RNA       gRNA scaffold: guide RNA scaffold for the Streptococcus pyogenes CRISPR/Cas9 system
   6764..6830    +  CDS            lacZα (fragment): LacZα fragment of β-galactosidase; lacZ fragment
   6836..6935    -  misc_feature   bom (fragment): basis of mobility region from pBR322
   7037..7072    -  CDS            rop (fragment): Rop protein, which maintains plasmids at low copy number; rop
   7167..7271    +  promoter       AmpR promoter: bla
   7272..8132    +  CDS            AmpR: β-lactamase; bla; confers resistance to ampicillin, carbenicillin, and related antibiotics
