[The description below was written by a language model from this plasmid's Addgene catalogue record and pLannotate feature annotations shown in this document.]
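Description:
pMS62 is a C. elegans CRISPR plasmid built on the pDD162 backbone that delivers both Cas9 and a single guide RNA from one vector. It is about 8.1 kb, is maintained in E. coli through a high-copy ColE1/pUC-type origin, and is selected with ampicillin via the β-lactamase gene and its native promoter. Short remnants of lacZα, the pBR322 bom region and rop are also annotated. These are fragments of earlier cloning backbones and have no role in the plasmid's function.

The payload consists of two expression units. In the first, the eft-3 (eef-1A.1) promoter, a strong elongation factor 1α promoter active in the worm germline, drives Streptococcus pyogenes Cas9 that has been codon-optimised for C. elegans and interrupted with synthetic introns to improve expression. Transcription ends at the tbb-2 terminator. This cassette is flanked by attB4 and attB3 sites, scars from the Gateway assembly used to build the parent vector. In the second unit, a C. elegans U6 snRNA promoter (from R07E5.16) directs RNA polymerase III transcription of a 20-nucleotide targeting sequence fused to the standard S. pyogenes guide RNA scaffold. The gap between the annotated U6 promoter and the scaffold matches the position of this spacer.

According to the record, the guide directs cleavage at a chromosome III site so that a split hygromycin-resistance landing pad can be inserted there. That pad is part of a toolkit for later transgene integration in C. elegans. The plasmid carries no repair template, so the homology donor carrying the landing pad must be supplied separately.
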