Addgene plasmid #215676: pMS62
Purpose: Cas9 + guide plasmid for inserting ChrIII split hygromycinR landing pad
Depositing lab: Patrick Phillips. Depositing organization: University of Oregon. Publication: Expansion of the split hygromycin toolkit for transgene insertion in Caenorhabditis elegans. Moerdyk-Schauwecker MJ, Jahahn EK, Munoz ZI, Robinson KJ, Phillips PC. MicroPubl Biol. 2024 Jan 29;2024:10.17912/micropub.biology.001091. doi: 10.17912/micropub.biology.001091. eCollection 2024. PubMed 38351905.
Backbone
  Vector backbone: pDD162
  Vector type: Worm Expression, CRISPR
Growth in bacteria
  Bacterial resistance: Ampicillin, 100 μg/mL
  Growth temperature: 37°C
  Growth strain: DH5alpha
  Copy number: High Copy
Gene/Insert
  Gene/Insert name: eef-1A.1p::Cas9 + U6p::GTCGTTCTTCCGTTCTCGGG (alt name: eft-3p::Cas9 + U6p::GTCGTTCTTCCGTTCTCGGG)
  gRNA/shRNA sequence: GTCGTTCTTCCGTTCTCGGG
  Species: C. elegans (nematode)
Terms and licenses: Academic/Nonprofit Terms; Industry Terms: Not Available to Industry
How to cite: pMS62 was a gift from Patrick Phillips (Addgene plasmid # 215676 ; http://n2t.net/addgene:215676 ; RRID:Addgene_215676)
